Addgene plasmid #61984: NET31 mRFP-N2 (490)
Purpose: mammalian expression of nuclear envelope transmembrane protein
Depositing lab: Eric Schirmer. Depositing organization: University of Edinburgh. Publication: NET23/STING promotes chromatin compaction from the nuclear envelope. Malik P, Zuleger N, de las Heras JI, Saiz-Ros N, Makarov AA, Lazou V, Meinke P, Waterfall M, Kelly DA, Schirmer EC. PLoS One. 2014 Nov 11;9(11):e111851. doi: 10.1371/journal.pone.0111851. eCollection 2014. PONE-D-14-28213 PubMed 25386906.
Backbone
  Vector backbone: pEGFP-N2
  Backbone manufacturer: Clontech
  Vector type: Mammalian Expression
Growth in bacteria
  Bacterial resistance: Kanamycin, 50 μg/mL
  Growth temperature: 37°C
  Growth strain: DH5alpha
  Copy number: High Copy
Gene/Insert
  Gene/Insert name: NET31 (alt name: TMEM209)
  Species: H. sapiens (human)
  Entrez Gene: TMEM209 (a.k.a. NET31)
  Promoter: CMV
  Tag / fusion protein: mRFP (C terminal on backbone)
  Cloning method: Unknown
  Sequencing primers: 5′ CMV-F; 3′ mRFP1-R
Terms and licenses: Academic/Nonprofit Terms; Industry Terms: Not Available to Industry
How to cite: NET31 mRFP-N2 (490) was a gift from Eric Schirmer (Addgene plasmid # 61984 ; http://n2t.net/addgene:61984 ; RRID:Addgene_61984)
