[The description below was written by a language model from this plasmid's Addgene catalogue record.]
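Description:
NET31 mRFP-N2 (490) is a mammalian expression plasmid built on the Clontech pEGFP-N2 backbone. Its name and tag field indicate that the fluorescent protein position of the backbone is occupied by monomeric red fluorescent protein (mRFP) rather than EGFP. It is maintained in E. coli as a high-copy plasmid under kanamycin selection. No feature table accompanies the record, so the replication origin, polyadenylation signal and any mammalian selection cassette are not explicitly documented. Vectors of the pEGFP-N family generally carry a pUC-type origin and a dual-purpose kanamycin/neomycin resistance cassette, but this cannot be confirmed for this construct from the information given.

The insert is human NET31, also known as TMEM209, a nuclear envelope transmembrane protein. It is expressed from the CMV immediate-early promoter, which drives strong constitutive transcription in most mammalian cell lines. In the N-series vector layout, the coding sequence lies upstream of the fluorescent protein, so mRFP is fused to the C terminus of NET31. The cloning method and the junction details are not recorded.

The stated purpose is mammalian expression of a nuclear envelope transmembrane protein. The red fluorescent fusion allows transfected cells to be identified and the protein's localisation to be followed by fluorescence microscopy. The plasmid was deposited with a study on how nuclear envelope proteins influence chromatin compaction. This suggests it was used alongside other tagged NET constructs to examine the effects of overexpressing such proteins, though the record does not describe the specific role of NET31 in that work.
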