>Addgene plasmid #61984 | NET31 mRFP-N2 (490) | addgene partial sequence | sequence record 102640 | CMV-F 5'-CGCAAATGGGCGGTAGGCGTG-3'
AGAGCTGGTTTAGTGAACCGTCAGATCCGCTAGCGCTACCGGACTCAGATCTCGAGACATGATGCAGGGG
GAGGCACACCCTAGTGCTTCCCTTATTGACAGAACCATCAAGATGAGAAAAGAAACAGAGGCTAGGAAAG
TGGTCTTAGCCTGGGGACTCCTAAATGTATCTATGGCTGGAATGATATATACTGAAATGACTGGAAAATT
GATTAGTTCATACTACAATGTGACATACTGGCCCCTCTGGTATATTGAGCTTGCCCTTGCATCTCTCTTC
AGCCTTAATGCCTTATTTGATTTTTGGAGATATTTCAAATATACTGTGGCACCAACAAGTCTGGTTGTTA
GTCCTGGACAGCAAACACTTTTAGGGTTGAAAACAGCTGTTGTACAGACTACGCCTCCACATGATCTGGC
AGCAACCCAAATCCCTCCCGCTCCACCTTCCCCTTCAATTCAGGGTCAGAGTGTGTTGAGTTATAGCCCT
TCTCGTTCGCCCAGTACCAGTCCCAAGTTCACCACCAGCTGTATGACTGGTTACAGCCCTCAGCTGCAAG
GTCTGTCCTCAGGTGGCAGTGGTTCTTATAGCCCTGGAGTGACCTACTCGCCCGTCAGTGGTTATAATAA
GTTGGCGAGCTTTAGCCCCTCTCCTCCTTCTCCGTACCCTACCACTGTTGGACCAGTGGAGAGCAGTGGA
TTGAGATCTCGCTACCGTTCTTCACCTACCGTCTACAACTCACCTACTGACAAAGAAGACTACATGACCG
ACCTACGAACTTTGGATACTTTTCTCAGAAGTGAAGAGGAGAAACAGCATAGGGTTAAGCTGGGGAGCCC
AGATTCTACCTCTCCTTCCAGCAGTCCTACTTTCTGGAACTATAGTCGTTCTATGGGGGATTATGCACAA
