>Addgene plasmid #61984 | NET31 mRFP-N2 (490) | addgene partial sequence | sequence record 105867 | SV40pA-R 5'-GAAATTTGTGATGCTATTGC-3'
TTAACAACAACAATTGCATTCATTTTATGTTTCAGGTTCAGGGGGAGGTGTGGGAGGTTTTTTAAAGCAA
GTAAAACCTCTACAAATGTGGTATGGCTGATTATGATCTAGAGTCGCGGCCGCTTACTTGTACAGGGCGC
CGGTGGAGTGGCGGCCCTCGGCGCGCTCGTACTGTTCCACGATGGTGTAGTCCTCGTTGTGGGAGGTGAT
GTCCAGCTTGATGTCGGTCTTGTAGGCGCCGGGCAGCTGCACGGGCTTCTTGGCCATGTAGGTGGTCTTG
ACCTCGGCGTCGTAGTGGCCGCCGTCCTTCAGCTTCAGCCTCATCTTGATCTCGCCCTTCAGGGCGCCGT
CCTCGGGGTACATCCGCTCGGTGGAGGCCTCCCAGCCCATCGTCTTCTTCTGAATTACGGGGCCGTCGGA
GGGGAAGTTGGTGCCGCGCAGCTTCACCTTGTAGATGAACTCGCCGTCCTGCAGGGAGGAGTCCTGGGTC
ACGGTCACCACGCCGCCGTCCTCGAAGTTCATCACGCGCTCCCACTTGAAGCCCTCGGGGAAGGACAGCT
TCAAGTAGTCGGGGATGTCGGCGGGGTGCTTCACGTAGGCCTTGGAGCCGTACTGGAACTGAGGGGACAG
GATGTCCCAGGCGAAGGGCAGGGGGCCGCCCTTGGTCACCTTCAGCTTGGCGGTCTGGGTGCCCTCGTAG
GGGCGGCCCTCGCCCTCGCCCTCGATCTCGAACTCGTGGCCGTTCACGGAGCCCTCCATGCGCACCTTGA
AGCGCATGAACTCCTTGATGACGTCCTCGGAGGAACGGCCCATGGCCATTCGGATCCCGGGCCGCTCGCC
AAAGATCCACAATATATTCACACCA
